>Addgene plasmid #12203 | pJ3H-Mst1 | addgene full sequence | sequence record 176263 | Addgene NGS Result
TACCCATACGATGTTCCAGATTACGCTTCTAGAGGATCCGCCATGGAGACGGTACAGCTGAGGAACCCGC
CGCGCCGGCAGCTGAAAAAGTTGGATGAAGATAGTTTAACCAAACAACCAGAAGAAGTATTTGATGTCTT
AGAGAAACTTGGAGAAGGGTCCTATGGCAGCGTATACAAAGCTATTCATAAAGAGACCGGCCAGATTGTT
GCTATTAAGCAAGTTCCTGTGGAATCAGACCTCCAGGAGATAATCAAAGAAATCTCTATAATGCAGCAAT
GTGACAGCCCTCATGTAGTCAAATATTATGGCAGTTATTTTAAGAACACAGACTTATGGATCGTTATGGA
GTACTGTGGGGCTGGTTCTGTATCTGATATCATTCGATTACGAAATAAAACGTTAACAGAAGATGAAATA
GCTACAATATTACAATCAACTCTTAAGGGACTTGAATACCTTCATTTTATGAGAAAAATACACCGAGATA
TCAAGGCAGGAAATATTTTGCTAAATACAGAAGGACATGCAAAACTTGCAGATTTTGGGGTAGCAGGTCA
ACTTACAGATACCATGGCCAAGCGGAATACAGTGATAGGAACACCATTTTGGATGGCTCCAGAAGTGATT
CAGGAAATTGGATACAACTGTGTAGCAGACATCTGGTCCCTGGGAATAACTGCCATAGAAATGGCTGAAG
GAAAGCCCCCTTATGCTGATATCCATCCAATGAGGGCAATCTTCATGATTCCTACAAATCCTCCTCCCAC
ATTCCGAAAACCAGAGCTATGGTCAGATAACTTTACAGATTTTGTGAAACAGTGTCTTGTAAAGAGCCCT
GAGCAGAGGGCCACAGCCACTCAGCTCCTGCAGCACCCATTTGTCAGGAGTGCCAAAGGAGTGTCAATAC
TGCGAGACTTAATTAATGAAGCCATGGATGTGAAACTGAAACGCCAGGAATCCCAGCAGCGGGAAGTGGA
CCAGGACGATGAAGAAAACTCAGAAGAGGATGAAATGGATTCTGGCACGATGGTTCGAGCAGTGGGTGAT
GAGATGGGCACTGTCCGAGTAGCCAGCACCATGACTGATGGAGCCAATACTATGATTGAGCACGATGACA
CGTTGCCATCACAACTGGGCACCATGGTGATCAATGCAGAGGATGAGGAAGAGGAAGGAACTATGAAAAG
AAGGGATGAGACCATGCAGCCTGCGAAACCATCCTTTCTTGAATATTTTGAACAAAAAGAAAAGGAAAAC
CAGATCAACAGCTTTGGCAAGAGTGTACCTGGTCCACTGAAAAATTCTTCAGATTGGAAAATACCACAGG
ATGGAGACTACGAGTTTCTTAAGAGTTGGACAGTGGAGGACCTTCAGAAGAGGCTCTTGGCCCTGGACCC
CATGATGGAGCAGGAGATTGAAGAGATCCGGCAGAAGTACCAGTCCAAGCGGCAGCCCATCCTGGATGCC
ATAGAGGCTAAGAAGAGACGGCAACAAAACTTCTGAGCAAGGCCAGGCTGTGAGGGCCCCAGCTCCACCC
AGGCTTTGGGTGAATTCATCGATGGTACCAGATCTTTGTGAAGGAACCTTACTTCTGTGGTGTGACATAA
TTGGACAAACTACCTACAGAGATTTAAAGCTCTAAGGTAAATATAAAATTTTTAAGTGTATAATGTGTTA
AACTACTGATTCTAATTGTTTGTGTATTTTAGATTCCAACCTATGGAACTGATGAATGGGAGCAGTGGTG
GAATGCCTTTAATGAGGAAAACCTGTTTTGCTCAGAAGAAATGCCATCTAGTGATGATGAGGCTACTGCT
GACTCTCAACATTCTACTCCTCCAAAAAAGAAGAGAAAGGTAGAAGACCCCAAGGACTTTCCTTCAGAAT
TGCTAAGTTTTTTGAGTCATGCTGTGTTTAGTAATAGAACTCTTGCTTGCTTTGCTATTTACACCACAAA
GGAAAAAGCTGCACTGCTATACAAGAAAATTATGGAAAAATATTCTGTAACCTTTATAAGTAGGCATAAC
AGTTATAATCATAACATACTGTTTTTTCTTACTCCACACAGGCATAGAGTGTCTGCTATTAATAACTATG
CTCAAAAATTGTGTACCTTTAGCTTTTTAATTTGTAAAGGGGTTAATAAGGAATATTTGATGTATAGTGC
CTTGACTAGAGATCATAATCAGCCATACCACATTTGTAGAGGTTTTACTTGCTTTAAAAAACCTCCCACA
CCTCCCCCTGAACCTGAAACATAAAATGAATGCAATTGTTGTTGTTAACTTGTTTATTGCAGCTTATAAT
GGTTACAAATAAAGCAATAGCATCACAAATTTCACAAATAAAGCATTTTTTTCACTGCATTCTAGTTGTG
GTTTGTCCAAACTCATCAATGTATCTTATCATGTCTGGATCTCTGCAGGTGGCACTTTTCGGGGAAATGT
GCGCGGAACCCCTATTTGTTTATTTTTCTAAATACATTCAAATATGTATCCGCTCATGAGACAATAACCC
TGATAAATGCTTCAATAATATTGAAAAAGGAAGAGTATGAGTATTCAACATTTCCGTGTCGCCCTTATTC
CCTTTTTTGCGGCATTTTGCCTTCCTGTTTTTGCTCACCCAGAAACGCTGGTGAAAGTAAAAGATGCTGA
AGATCAGTTGGGTGCACGAGTGGGTTACATCGAACTGGATCTCAACAGCGGTAAGATCCTTGAGAGTTTT
CGCCCCGAAGAACGTTTTCCAATGATGAGCACTTTTAAAGTTCTGCTATGTGGCGCGGTATTATCCCGTA
TTGACGCCGGGCAAGAGCAACTCGGTCGCCGCATACACTATTCTCAGAATGACTTGGTTGAGTACTCACC
AGTCACAGAAAAGCATCTTACGGATGGCATGACAGTAAGAGAATTATGCAGTGCTGCCATAACCATGAGT
GATAACACTGCGGCCAACTTACTTCTGACAACGATCGGAGGACCGAAGGAGCTAACCGCTTTTTTGCACA
ACATGGGGGATCATGTAACTCGCCTTGATCGTTGGGAACCGGAGCTGAATGAAGCCATACCAAACGACGA
GCGTGACACCACGATGCCTGTAGCAATGGCAACAACGTTGCGCAAACTATTAACTGGCGAACTACTTACT
CTAGCTTCCCGGCAACAATTAATAGACTGGATGGAGGCGGATAAAGTTGCAGGACCACTTCTGCGCTCGG
CCCTTCCGGCTGGCTGGTTTATTGCTGATAAATCTGGAGCCGGTGAGCGTGGGTCTCGCGGTATCATTGC
AGCACTGGGGCCAGATGGTAAGCCCTCCCGTATCGTAGTTATCTACACGACGGGGAGTCAGGCAACTATG
GATGAACGAAATAGACAGATCGCTGAGATAGGTGCCTCACTGATTAAGCATTGGTAACTGTCAGACCAAG
TTTACTCATATATACTTTAGATTGATTTAAAACTTCATTTTTAATTTAAAAGGATCTAGGTGAAGATCCT
TTTTGATAATCTCATGACCAAAATCCCTTAACGTGAGTTTTCGTTCCACTGAGCGTCAGACCCCGTAGAA
AAGATCAAAGGATCTTCTTGAGATCCTTTTTTTCTGCGCGTAATCTGCTGCTTGCAAACAAAAAAACCAC
CGCTACCAGCGGTGGTTTGTTTGCCGGATCAAGAGCTACCAACTCTTTTTCCGAAGGTAACTGGCTTCAG
CAGAGCGCAGATACCAAATACTGTCCTTCTAGTGTAGCCGTAGTTAGGCCACCACTTCAAGAACTCTGTA
GCACCGCCTACATACCTCGCTCTGCTAATCCTGTTACCAGTGGCTGCTGCCAGTGGCGATAAGTCGTGTC
TTACCGGGTTGGACTCAAGACGATAGTTACCGGATAAGGCGCAGCGGTCGGGCTGAACGGGGGGTTCGTG
CACACAGCCCAGCTTGGAGCGAACGACCTACACCGAACTGAGATACCTACAGCGTGAGCTATGAGAAAGC
GCCACGCTTCCCGAAGGGAGAAAGGCGGACAGGTATCCGGTAAGCGGCAGGGTCGGAACAGGAGAGCGCA
CGAGGGAGCTTCCAGGGGGAAACGCCTGGTATCTTTATAGTCCTGTCGGGTTTCGCCACCTCTGACTTGA
GCGTCGATTTTTGTGATGCTCGTCAGGGGGGCGGAGCCTATGGAAAAACGCCAGCAACGCGGCCTTTTTA
CGGTTCCTGGCCTTTTGCTGGCCTTTTGCTCACATGTTCTTTCCTGCGTTATCCCCTGATTCTGTGGATA
ACCGTATTACCGCCTTTGAGTGAGCTGATACCGCTCGCCGCAGCCGAACGACCGAGCGCAGCGAGTCAGT
GAGCGAGGAAGCGGAAGAGCGCCTGATGCGGTATTTTCTCCTTACGCATCTGTGCGGTATTTCACACCGC
ATATGGTGCACTCTCAGTACAATCTGCTCTGATGCCGCATAGTTAAGCCAGTATACACTCCGCTATCGCT
ACGTGACTGGGTCATGGCTGCGCCCCGACACCCGCCAACACCCGCTGACGCGCCCTGACGGGCTTGTCTG
CTCCCGGCATCCGCTTACAGACAAGCTGTGACCGTCTCCGGGAGCTGCATGTGTCAGAGGTTTTCACCGT
CATCACCGAAACGCGCGAGGCAGCTGTGGAATGTGTGTCAGTTAGGGTGTGGAAAGTCCCCAGGCTCCCC
AGCAGGCAGAAGTATGCAAAGCATGCATCTCAATTAGTCAGCAACCAGGTGTGGAAAGTCCCCAGGCTCC
CCAGCAGGCAGAAGTATGCAAAGCATGCATCTCAATTAGTCAGCAACCATAGTCCCGCCCCTAACTCCGC
CCATCCCGCCCCTAACTCCGCCCAGTTCCGCCCATTCTCCGCCCCATGGCTGACTAATTTTTTTTATTTA
TGCAGAGGCCGAGGCCGCCTCGGCCTCTGAGCTATTCCAGAAGTAGTGAGGAGGCTTTTTTGGAGGCCTA
GGCTTTTGCAAAAGCTTCGATCGTCGACATG
Features (pLannotate 1.2.2; 13 found; start..end, strand, type, name):
      1..28      +  CDS            3xHA (fragment): three tandem HA epitope tags
     43..1503    +  CDS            STK4: STK4_HUMAN - Also known as KRS2, MST1. Experimental evidence at protein level: Swiss-Prot protein existence level 1. Stress-activated, pro-apoptotic kinase which, following caspase-cleavage, enters the nucleus and induces chromatin condensation followed by internucleosomal DNA fragmentation. Key component of the Hippo signaling pathway which plays a pivotal role in organ size control and tumor suppression by restricting proliferation and promoting apoptosis. The core of this pathway is composed of a kinase cascade wherein STK3/MST2 and STK4/MST1, in complex with its regulatory protein SAV1, ph
   1571..1645    +  CDS            small t antigen (fragment): SV40 (simian virus 40) small t antigen
   1647..1712    +  intron         small t intron: SV40 (simian virus 40) small t antigen intron
   1842..1862    +  CDS            SV40 NLS: nuclear localization signal of SV40 (simian virus 40) large T antigen
   2181..2264    +  CDS            large T antigen (fragment): large T antigen from SV40 (simian virus 40)
   2287..2421    +  polyA_signal   SV40 poly(A) signal: SV40 polyadenylation signal
   2452..2556    +  promoter       AmpR promoter: bla
   2557..3417    +  CDS            AmpR: β-lactamase; bla; confers resistance to ampicillin, carbenicillin, and related antibiotics
   3588..4176    +  rep_origin     ori: high-copy-number ColE1/pMB1/pBR322/pUC origin of replication
   4362..4502    -  misc_feature   bom: basis of mobility region from pBR322
   4604..4646    -  CDS            rop (fragment): Rop protein, which maintains plasmids at low copy number; rop
   4653..4982    +  promoter       SV40 promoter: SV40 enhancer and early promoter
