[The description below was written by a language model from this plasmid's Addgene catalogue record and pLannotate feature annotations shown in this document.]
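Description:
pJ3H-Mst1 is a mammalian expression plasmid that carries human Mst1 (gene symbol STK4, also known as KRS2 or YSK3) in the pJ3H backbone. The sequenced record is about 5 kb, consistent with the listed backbone of roughly 3.5 kb plus an insert of roughly 1.6 kb. In bacteria it is maintained as a high-copy plasmid through a ColE1/pUC-type origin and selected with ampicillin via the β-lactamase gene and its own promoter. Remnants of pBR322, namely a bom site and a fragment of rop, are also annotated. No mammalian selection marker appears in the feature table.

Expression is driven by the SV40 enhancer and early promoter, which lies at the end of the linearised record and reads across the numbering origin into the coding region. The backbone supplies an N-terminal HA epitope; the annotation tool matches it only as a short fragment of a 3xHA element, so the number of HA copies is not established by the record. The STK4 open reading frame follows, cloned between BamHI and EcoRI sites that are both retained. Downstream is a block of SV40 sequence containing the small t antigen intron and the SV40 polyadenylation signal, which provide splicing and 3′ end processing for the transcript. The small t, large T and NLS annotations in this region are non-expressed fragments of that SV40 segment rather than functional payload.

STK4/Mst1 is a Ste20-like, stress-activated pro-apoptotic kinase and a core component of the Hippo pathway. The construct suits transient expression of HA-tagged Mst1 for detection or immunoprecipitation, in keeping with the associated work on Mst1 dimerisation and its inhibitory domain.
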