Addgene plasmid #12203: pJ3H-Mst1
Depositing lab: Jonathan Chernoff. Publication: The Ste20-like protein kinase, Mst1, dimerizes and contains an inhibitory domain. Creasy CL, Ambrose DM, Chernoff J. J Biol Chem. 1996 Aug 30. 271(35):21049-53. 10.1074/jbc.271.35.21049 PubMed 8702870.
Backbone
  Vector backbone: pJ3H
  Backbone size w/o insert (bp): 3500
  Vector type: Mammalian Expression
Growth in bacteria
  Bacterial resistance: Ampicillin, 100 μg/mL
  Growth temperature: 37°C
  Growth strain: DH5alpha
  Copy number: High Copy
Gene/Insert
  Gene/Insert name: Mst1
  Species: H. sapiens (human)
  Insert size (bp): 1600
  Entrez Gene: STK4 (a.k.a. KRS2, MST1, YSK3)
  Tag / fusion protein: HA (N terminal on backbone)
  Cloning method: Restriction Enzyme; 5′ cloning site BamHI (not destroyed); 3′ cloning site EcoRI (not destroyed)
  Sequencing primers: 5′ SV40pro-F
Terms and licenses: Academic/Nonprofit Terms; Industry Terms: Not Available to Industry
How to cite: pJ3H-Mst1 was a gift from Jonathan Chernoff (Addgene plasmid # 12203 ; http://n2t.net/addgene:12203 ; RRID:Addgene_12203)
