>Addgene plasmid #12203 | pJ3H-Mst1 | addgene partial sequence | sequence record 18836 | SV40pro-F 5'-TATTTATGCAGAGGCCGAGG-3'
TAGTGAGGAGGCTTTTTTGGAGGCCTAGGCTTTTGCAAAGCTTCGATCGTCGACATGTACCCATACGATG
TTCCAGATTACGCTTCTAGAGGATCCGCCATGGAGACGGTACAGCTGAGGAACCCGCCGCGCCGGCAGCT
GAAAAAGTTGGATGAAGATAGTTTAACCAAACAACCAGAAGAAGTATTTGATGTCTTAGAGAAACTTGGA
GAAGGGTCCTATGGCAGCGTATACAAAGCTATTCATAAAGAGACCGGCCAGATTGTTGCTATTAAGCAAG
TTCCTGTGGAATCAGACCTCCAGGAGATAATCAAAGAAATCTCTATAATGCAGCAATGTGACAGCCCTCA
TGTAGTCAAATATTATGGCAGTTATTTTAAGAACACAGACTTATGGATCGTTATGGAGTACTGTGGGGCT
GGTTCTGTATCTGATATCATTCGATTACGAAATAAAACGTTAACAGAAGATGAAATAGCTACAATATTAC
AATCAACTCTTAAGGGACTTGAATACCTTCATTTTATGAGAAAAATACACCGAGATATCAAGGCAGGAAA
TATTTTGCTAAATACAGAAGGACATGCAAAACTTGCAGATTTTGGGGTAGCAGGTCAACTTACAGATACC
ATGGCCCAGCGGAATACAGTGATAGGAACACCATTTTGGATGGCTCCAGAAGTGATT
